>Addgene plasmid #50515 | pGFP FAK | addgene full sequence | sequence record 352443 | Addgene NGS Result
AGAATGGGCGGAACTGGGCGGAGTTAGGGGCGGGATGGGCGGAGTTAGGGGCGGGACTATGGTTGCTGAC
TAATTGAGATGCATGCTTTGCATACTTCTGCCTGCTGGGGAGCCTGGGGACTTTCCACACCTGGTTGCTG
ACTAATTGAGATGCATGCTTTGCATACTTCTGCCTGCTGGGGAGCCTGGGGACTTTCCACACCCTAACTG
ACACACATTCCACAGCTGGTTCTTTCCGCCTCAGAAGGTACCTAACCAAGTTCCTCTTTCAGAGGTTATT
TCAGGCCATGGTGCTGCGCCGAATTAATTCCCGATCCAGACATGATAAGATACATTGATGAGTTTGGACA
AACCACAACTAGAATGCAGTGAAAAAAATGCTTTATTTGTGAAATTTGTGATGCTATTGCTTTATTTGTA
ACCATTATAAGCTGCAATAAACAAGTTGGGCCATGGCGGCCAAGCTAGCTTCTGCAGGTCGACTCTAGAT
GCATGCTCGAGCGGCCGCTCTAGGATCTCCCAAAGGGCAGAAAGCCACGTTCAATGGCCAGGGGCTCAGT
GTGGCCGTGTCTGCCCTAGCATTTTCAGTCTTGCTTGATCAATAACATCAAGTAGGTTCTTGGCATCCAC
AGCCAGGGCGTGAGCAGCTGTCAGCATCTGCTTCTTATACTCCTGCTGCAGGCTGGTCATGACGTACTGC
TGCGCCAGCTTCATCTTGCTGATGAGCTCGCCTAAGTCGGAGTTCAGCAGCTTCTGTGCCATCTCGATCT
CTCGATGAGTGCTGGCTGGAAGAGCAGGAATGGTCTCATCCACCGTGGCTAGTAAGGTCCGCAGGGCCAG
GCCAACTTCCTTCACCATAGGGACGTACTCTTCTGGAGGAGCTGGCTGGATTTTGCTGGACATCTCGATG
ACAGCCTTCACTAGGCCTGTCACATTTTCATATACCTTGTCATTGGACCGGTCAAGGTTGGCAGTGGGAG
GGGGGCTGATTTCCTGGGGCTGAAGCTTGACACCCTCATTGTAGCTGTCTGCAGGGCTGCTGATGCTGGA
CAGGTTGCTTAGGTGGCCAGGTGCTCCAGGGCGAGGAGGTTTCTTTGGTGGAGCTGCAGGATCTGGCTTC
CCCACAGGCTGATAGATGTGTTGGTTTCCAGTCGGACCCTGAAAACTCCCGTCTTCCCTGTCGATGCTGC
CTCGAGAGAGCCTCACATCAGGTTTCAGGAATCGCTCTTCCTTCTCCAGCCAGCGCTGGTCTTCTTCCAT
TTCCTGCTGCTGTCGGATTAGCCGCTCTTCCATCAGGTGAGGGGGAAGCACCTGTCCCATCCCTCGAAGG
TCCAAAGCTGCCGAATCCTCCACACTGGGCTGCCACATGGACATCTCCTGAGGTCTGTGATTCCACAATT
CTGTCTGGTCCAGAAGAGATGCCTGACCTTGGTAAATGCTGCCAGCCATGGCTGGGATTCCATGGGAACC
CGGGTAGCCAGAGACCTGGTAGTGATTGGTCTGGACCATGTGCTGTGGGCTGGGATAAAATCCTTCACTG
GATCTCGGGCTAGGATAACCAGGTCTGCTGGGCTTGGGTGGTGCTTCATCAGACCCTCCAGAGTCCCAGG
ACACGGTAGCCTGTCTTCTGGATTCCATCCTCATCCGTTCTTCTTGCTGCACCTTCTCCTCCTCCAGGAT
TGTGCTGAGCTGAGCTTTTAGTTCAGTAAACCTGGGCCGCCTGCTGGGGTCATAGGCCCAACATTTCGTC
ATAAGGCTGTAGAGGGTGGGAGGACAATTTGGAGGCATTGGTAATCTTTCCCCATTTTCAATTCGACCGA
TCACATCATTGTTCTTCACTCCTTGAAAAGGCTTCACGCCATGCATCAGTATCTCCCACATACACACACC
AAACATCCACACGTCACTAGCTGAGGTAAAACGTCGAAAATTGATTGACTCTGGAGCCATCCATTTAATA
GGTAATTTTCCTTTGGAAGCTTTATAGTAAGTACTGTCTTCCATATATCGAGATAATCCAAAGTCTCCCA
ATTTTACACAATCATTTGAAGACACCAGAACATTCCGAGCAGCAATGTCCCTGTGAACAAATCTTTTGCT
CTCCAGATACGCGAGTGCTGTACTAAGCTGATAGGCATATAATATCAAAGATGCCAGGTCCAAGCTGTAT
TTTCTTACTTGCAAAAATGACCTCAGCTCTCCAAGTGTGCACAACTCCATGATTATCCAGACAGGGTTCT
CTGTAATGACTCCAATCAGCTTCACGATGTGAGGATGGTCAAACTGACGCATTGTTAAGGCTTCTTGAAG
GAACTTCTCTCTCACGCTGTCCGAAGTACAGTTTTTACATGTTTTGATTGCAACAGCCAAAGCTGGATTC
TCTGGGCTCAGGTACACGCCTTGATGTACATCTCCAAACTGACCTTCTCCAATACAGCGTCCAAGTTCTA
TTCTTTCTCTCTGAATCTCATAATCCCTGGTCGAGGGCATGGTGTATGTGTCTTCCTCATCGATGATCTC
TGCATAGTCATCTGTCTCTGACACAGAGACTGCATGTGTCCGCATGCCTTGCTTTTCACTGTTGGCCAAC
TTTGGTATTGATGGCAACGCCCGTTCACCTTCTTTCTGGGGTCTGATGATGAAAGATTGTGTGGCTCCAT
TCACCAGCCGGCAGTATCCATCAATCAGGTCGGCCATGTTCTCGGCAATGGTTAGGGATGGTGCCGTCAC
GGTCAGAGGCTCAGGAGCACCAGCGATTTTGAGTTGTAGCATTCCTTTCCTGTCTTTGTCTTCACTGTTT
GAGTACTGGATGGTCTGCACTTGGTTAAAGTCTGCTAGGTGTGTGGGATTGCAGCCTTTGTCTGTCAGGT
AACTGATCCCTTCTTCTGGGCCGATTGCCAATTCCACAGAAATGATCCAACTTGACCCAAGGGCACACTT
GAAGCACTCTTTGTCAAATCTGTACACAGGAGAAAGAATCTCAAAGAATTTCAGGATGCTTTCTTCTCTA
TTAAGGTTGGCAAACTGCCTGAATGTTTGCTGGATCAGCTTTCTTAGTGTTTTGGCCTTGACAGAATCCA
GTAAACTCTTAGGAAAAAATCGCTTTAAACCAACATCTTTTTCTAATACTTCATAGTTGGACTTCTTCTC
TAGGGCATTACCCCTCATCTCCCAATAGGATCGCCTAATTTCCAAACAACCCAACTTCAAAGCTATTTCT
TGGTCTACTTGATCAGCTATTTCTTGCATGTAGTCACTCTTCACCTGTTGATAGAAGAAATTCAATGTTG
GCTTATCTTCAGTAAACTGGTTTAGAAATCCTTTTGGCAAGTAACGAATTCTCAACTCATATTTCCACTC
CTCTGGTGGGTGGGCGAGTTCATATTTCTCCCTCACACTGGAGACACCCATGTCCACGTGCAGCCAGTGC
ACCTCCTCCGATCGCAGGTGACTGAGGCGAAATCCATAGCAGGCCACGTGCTTTACTTTGTGACTGTCCA
CTATCTTCTGAATGATGCCCCTGACATCAGTAGCATCTCCATGCCTGATAATACTGGCCCAGGTGGTTGG
CTCACTACTGCTTTCAAAATGATGAAAGACCTTTAATACTCGTTCCATTGCACCAGGGGACCGTTCCATG
CCAGTACCCAGGTGAGTCTTAGTACTCGAACTTGGTGTGTGATTCAAGTTTGGGTCAAGATAAGCAGCTG
CCATACCGGATCTCGGGAGGCTAGCGTAATCAGGAACGTCGTACATGGTGGATCCGCCTCCCTTGTACAG
CTCGTCCATGCCGAGAGTGATCCCGGCGGCGGTCACGAACTCCAGCAGGACCATGTGATCGCGCTTCTCG
TTGGGGTCTTTGCTCAGGGCGGACTGGGTGCTCAGGTAGTGGTTGTCGGGCAGCAGCACGGGGCCGTCGC
CGATGGGGGTGTTCTGCTGGTAGTGGTCGGCGAGCTGCACGCTGCCGTCCTCGATGTTGTGGCGGATCTT
GAAGTTCACCTTGATGCCGTTCTTCTGCTTGTCGGCCATGATATAGACGTTGTGGCTGTTGTAGTTGTAC
TCCAGCTTGTGCCCCAGGATGTTGCCGTCCTCCTTGAAGTCGATGCCCTTCAGCTCGATGCGGTTCACCA
GGGTGTCGCCCTCGAACTTCACCTCGGCGCGGGTCTTGTAGTTGCCGTCGTCCTTGAAGAAGATGGTGCG
CTCCTGGACGTAGCCTTCGGGCATGGCGGACTTGAAGAAGTCGTGCTGCTTCATGTGGTCGGGGTAGCGG
GCGAAGCACTGCAGGCCGTAGGCGAAGGTGGTCACGAGGGTGGGCCAGGGCACGGGCAGCTTGCCGGTGG
TGCAGATGAACTTCAGGGTCAGCTTGCCGTAGGTGGCATCGCCCTCGCCCTCGCCGGACACGCTGAACTT
GTGGCCGTTTACGTCGCCGTCCAGCTCGACCAGGATGGGCACCACCCCGGTGAACAGCTCCTCGCCCTTG
CTCACCATGGTGGCGGCTGAATCGATAGAACCGAGGTGCAGTTGGACCTGGGAGTGGACACCTGTGGAGA
GAAAGGCAAAGTGGATGTTATTCTATAGTGTCACCTAAATCGTATGTGTATGATACATAAGGTTATGTAT
TAATTGTAGCCGCGTTCTAACGAAGCCAAGGGGGTGGGCCTATAGACTCTATAGGCGGTACTTACGTCAC
TCTTGGCACGGGGAATCCGCGTTCCAATGCACCGTTCCCGGCCGCGGAGGCTGGATCGGTCCCGGTGTCT
TCTATGGAGGTCAAAACAGCGTGGATGGCGTCTCCAGGCGATCTGACGGTTCACTAAACGAGCTCTGCTT
ATATAGACCTCCCACCGTACACGCCTACCGCCCATTTGCGTCAATGGGGCGGAGTTGTTACGACATTTTG
GAAAGTCCCGTTGATTTTGGTGCCAAAACAAACTCCCATTGACGTCAATGGGGTGGAGACTTGGAAATCC
CCGTGAGTCAAACCGCTATCCACGCCCATTGATGTACTGCCAAAACCGCATCACCATGGTAATAGCGATG
ACTAATACGTAGATGTACTGCCAAGTAGGAAAGTCCCATAAGGTCATGTACTGGGCATAATGCCAGGCGG
GCCATTTACCGTCATTGACGTCAATAGGGGGCGTACTTGGCATATGATACACTTGATGTACTGCCAAGTG
GGCAGTTTACCGTAAATACTCCACCCATTGACGTCAATGGAAAGTCCCTATTGGCGTTACTATGGGAACA
TACGTCATTATTGACGTCAATGGGCGGGGGTCGTTGGGCGGTCAGCCAGGCGGGCCATTTACCGTAAGTT
ATGTAACGCGGAACTCCATATATGGGCTATGAACTAATGACCCCGTAATTGATTACTATTAATAACTAGT
CAATAATCAATGTCGGGCGAGCTCGAATTAATTCGTAATCATGTCATAGCTGTTTCCTGTGTGAAATTGT
TATCCGCTCACAATTCCACACAACATACGAGCCGGAAGCATAAAGTGTAAAGCCTGGGGTGCCTAATGAG
TGAGCTAACTCACATTAATTGCGTTGCGCTCACTGCCCGCTTTCCAGTCGGGAAACCTGTCGTGCCAGCT
GCATTAATGAATCGGCCAACGCGCGGGGAGAGGCGGTTTGCGTATTGGGCGCTCTTCCGCTTCCTCGCTC
ACTGACTCGCTGCGCTCGGTCGTTCGGCTGCGGCGAGCGGTATCAGCTCACTCAAAGGCGGTAATACGGT
TATCCACAGAATCAGGGGATAACGCAGGAAAGAACATGTGAGCAAAAGGCCAGCAAAAGGCCAGGAACCG
TAAAAAGGCCGCGTTGCTGGCGTTTTTCCATAGGCTCCGCCCCCCTGACGAGCATCACAAAAATCGACGC
TCAAGTCAGAGGTGGCGAAACCCGACAGGACTATAAAGATACCAGGCGTTTCCCCCTGGAAGCTCCCTCG
TGCGCTCTCCTGTTCCGACCCTGCCGCTTACCGGATACCTGTCCGCCTTTCTCCCTTCGGGAAGCGTGGC
GCTTTCTCATAGCTCACGCTGTAGGTATCTCAGTTCGGTGTAGGTCGTTCGCTCCAAGCTGGGCTGTGTG
CACGAACCCCCCGTTCAGCCCGACCGCTGCGCCTTATCCGGTAACTATCGTCTTGAGTCCAACCCGGTAA
GACACGACTTATCGCCACTGGCAGCAGCCACTGGTAACAGGATTAGCAGAGCGAGGTATGTAGGCGGTGC
TACAGAGTTCTTGAAGTGGTGGCCTAACTACGGCTACACTAGAAGAACAGTATTTGGTATCTGCGCTCTG
CTGAAGCCAGTTACCTTCGGAAAAAGAGTTGGTAGCTCTTGATCCGGCAAACAAACCACCGCTGGTAGCG
GTGGTTTTTTTGTTTGCAAGCAGCAGATTACGCGCAGAAAAAAAGGATCTCAAGAAGATCCTTTGATCTT
TTCTACGGGGTCTGACGCTCAGTGGAACGAAAACTCACGTTAAGGGATTTTGGTCATGAGATTATCAAAA
AGGATCTTCACCTAGATCCTTTTAAATTAAAAATGAAGTTTTAAATCAATCTAAAGTATATATGAGTAAA
CTTGGTCTGACAGTTACCAATGCTTAATCAGTGAGGCACCTATCTCAGCGATCTGTCTATTTCGTTCATC
CATAGTTGCCTGACTCCCCGTCGTGTAGATAACTACGATACGGGAGGGCTTACCATCTGGCCCCAGTGCT
GCAATGATACCGCGAGACCCACGCTCACCGGCTCCAGATTTATCAGCAATAAACCAGCCAGCCGGAAGGG
CCGAGCGCAGAAGTGGTCCTGCAACTTTATCCGCCTCCATCCAGTCTATTAATTGTTGCCGGGAAGCTAG
AGTAAGTAGTTCGCCAGTTAATAGTTTGCGCAACGTTGTTGCCATTGCTACAGGCATCGTGGTGTCACGC
TCGTCGTTTGGTATGGCTTCATTCAGCTCCGGTTCCCAACGATCAAGGCGAGTTACATGATCCCCCATGT
TGTGCAAAAAAGCGGTTAGCTCCTTCGGTCCTCCGATCGTTGTCAGAAGTAAGTTGGCCGCAGTGTTATC
ACTCATGGTTATGGCAGCACTGCATAATTCTCTTACTGTCATGCCATCCGTAAGATGCTTTTCTGTGACT
GGTGAGTACTCAACCAAGTCATTCTGAGAATAGTGTATGCGGCGACCGAGTTGCTCTTGCCCGGCGTCAA
TACGGGATAATACCGCGCCACATAGCAGAACTTTAAAAGTGCTCATCATTGGAAAACGTTCTTCGGGGCG
AAAACTCTCAAGGATCTTACCGCTGTTGAGATCCAGTTCGATGTAACCCACTCGTGCACCCAACTGATCT
TCAGCATCTTTTACTTTCACCAGCGTTTCTGGGTGAGCAAAAACAGGAAGGCAAAATGCCGCAAAAAAGG
GAATAAGGGCGACACGGAAATGTTGAATACTCATACTCTTCCTTTTTCAATATTATTGAAGCATTTATCA
GGGTTATTGTCTCATGAGCGGATACATATTTGAATGTATTTAGAAAAATAAACAAATAGGGGTTCCGCGC
ACATTTCCCCGAAAAGTGCCACCTGACGTCTAAGAAACCATTATTATCATGACATTAACCTATAAAAATA
GGCGTATCACGAGGCCCTTTCGTCTCGCGCGTTTCGGTGATGACGGTGAAAACCTCTGACACATGCAGCT
CCCGGAGACGGTCACAGCTTGTCTGTAAGCGGATGCCGGGAGCAGACAAGCCCGTCAGGGCGCGTCAGCG
GGTGTTGGCGGGTGTCGGGGCTGGCTTAACTATGCGGCATCAGAGCAGATTGTACTGAGAGTGCACCATA
AAATTGTAAACGTTAATATTTTGTTAAAATTCGCGTTAAATTTTTGTTAAATCAGCTCATTTTTTAACCA
ATAGGCCGAAATCGGCAAAATCCCTTATAAATCAAAAGAATAGCCCGAGATAGGGT
[37 nt withheld, positions 7967-8003]
AAAGAACGTGGACTCCAACGTCAAAGG
[141 nt withheld, positions 8031-8171]
G
[142 nt withheld, positions 8173-8314]
TATGCGGTGTGAAATACCGCACAGATGCGTAAGGAGAAAATACCGCATCAGGCGCCATTCGCCATTCAGG
CTGCGCAACTGTTGGGAAGGGCGATCGGTGCGGGCCTCTTCGCTATTACGCCAGCTGGCGAAAGGGGGAT
GTGCTGCAAGGCGATTAAGTTGGGTAACGCCAGGGTTTTCCCAGTCACGACGTTGTAAAACGACGGCCAG
TGCCAAGCTGTTAACAGCTTTTTGCAAAAGCCTAGGCCTCCAAAAAAGCCTCCTCACTACTTCTGGAATA
GCTCAGAGGCCGAGGCGGCCTCGGCCTCTGCATAAATAAAAAAAATTAGTCAGCCATGGGGCGG
Features (pLannotate 1.2.2; 22 found; start..end, strand, type, name):
    313..447     -  polyA_signal   SV40 poly(A) signal: SV40 polyadenylation signal
    472..489     -  misc_feature   MCS (fragment): pUC18/19 multiple cloning site
    559..3714    -  CDS            Ptk2: FAK1_MOUSE - Also known as Fadk, Fak, Fak1, Kiaa4203. Experimental evidence at protein level: Swiss-Prot protein existence level 1. [Isoform 9]: Does not contain a kinase domain and inhibits PTK2/FAK1 phosphorylation and signaling. Its enhanced expression can attenuate the nuclear accumulation of LPXN and limit its ability to enhance serum response factor (SRF)-dependent gene transcription (By similarity). From Mus musculus (Mouse).
   3772..4488    -  CDS            Citrine: enhanced variant of YFP (Heikal et al., 2001) mammalian codon-optimized
   4531..4568    -  CDS            IgH signal sequence (fragment): signal sequence from the mouse immunoglobulin heavy chain variable region
   4572..4590    -  promoter       SP6 promoter: promoter for bacteriophage SP6 RNA polymerase
   4642..4685    -  intron         CMV intron (fragment): modified intron A from human cytomegalovirus
   4821..5024    -  promoter       CMV promoter: human cytomegalovirus (CMV) immediate early promoter
   5025..5404    -  enhancer       CMV enhancer: human cytomegalovirus immediate early enhancer
   5457..5473    -  protein_bind   lac operator: The lac repressor binds to the lac operator to inhibit transcription in E. coli. This inhibition can be relieved by adding lactose or isopropyl-β-D-thiogalactopyranoside (IPTG). lac repressor encoded by lacI
   5481..5511    -  promoter       lac promoter: promoter for the E. coli lac operon
   5526..5547    -  protein_bind   CAP binding site: CAP binding activates transcription in the presence of cAMP. E. coli catabolite activator protein
   5560..5652    -  CDS            lacI (fragment): lac repressor; lacI; The lac repressor binds to the lac operator to inhibit transcription in E. coli. This inhibition can be relieved by adding lactose or isopropyl-β-D-thiogalactopyranoside (IPTG).
   5835..6423    -  rep_origin     ori: high-copy-number ColE1/pMB1/pBR322/pUC origin of replication
   6594..7454    -  CDS            AmpR: β-lactamase; bla; confers resistance to ampicillin, carbenicillin, and related antibiotics
   7455..7559    -  promoter       AmpR promoter: bla
   7654..7689    +  CDS            rop (fragment): Rop protein, which maintains plasmids at low copy number; rop
   7791..7840    +  misc_feature   bom (fragment): basis of mobility region from pBR322
   7916..8296    -  rep_origin     M13 ori (sequence partly withheld): M13 bacteriophage origin of replication; arrow indicates direction of (+) strand synthesis
   8315..8366    +  misc_feature   bom (fragment): basis of mobility region from pBR322
   8372..8526    -  CDS            lacZα (fragment): LacZα fragment of β-galactosidase; lacZ fragment
   8545..244     -  promoter       SV40 promoter (across the origin): SV40 enhancer and early promoter
