[The description below was written by a language model from this plasmid's Addgene catalogue record and pLannotate feature annotations shown in this document.]
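Description:
pGFP FAK is a mammalian expression plasmid, about 8.7 kb in the sequenced record, built on the pGZ21dxZ backbone and encoding mouse focal adhesion kinase (FAK, Ptk2) fused at its N terminus to a green fluorescent protein. It is propagated in E. coli through a high-copy ColE1/pUC-type origin with ampicillin selection from the β-lactamase gene. An M13 phage origin is also annotated, along with short remnants of lac, rop and bom sequences inherited from earlier cloning vectors. No mammalian selection marker is annotated. An SV40 enhancer/early promoter element lies just downstream of the expression cassette, but no coding sequence is assigned to it.

The expression cassette is driven by the human CMV immediate early enhancer and promoter, followed by a fragment of CMV intron A and an SP6 promoter, and it ends in an SV40 polyadenylation signal. A short fragment annotated as an IgH signal sequence sits just upstream of the fluorophore; the record does not explain its role. The fluorescent protein is provided by the backbone, and FAK was inserted downstream of it between BamHI and XbaI sites, both retained. The annotation software labels the fluorophore as Citrine, which fits the depositor's description of it as GFP21: a variant with a sequence close to YFP, carrying a G66A change relative to a reference protein, but with excitation and emission properties like GFP.

The construct suits transient expression of fluorescently tagged FAK in mammalian cells, allowing transfected cells and the fusion protein's localisation to be followed. The associated work concerned how FAK and Shc regulate cell motility and directionality under the influence of PTEN.
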