Addgene plasmid #50515: pGFP FAK
Purpose: This plasmid contains GFP21, which has a sequence similar to YFP, but emission/excitation similar to GFP.
Depositing lab: Kenneth Yamada. Publication: Shc and FAK differentially regulate cell motility and directionality modulated by PTEN. Gu J, Tamura M, Pankov R, Danen EH, Takino T, Matsumoto K, Yamada KM. J Cell Biol. 1999 Jul 26;146(2):389-403. 10.1083/jcb.146.2.389 PubMed 10427092.
Backbone
  Vector backbone: pGZ21dxZ
  Backbone manufacturer: Yamada Lab, Tamura et al., Science 280: 1614-7 (1998)
  Vector type: Mammalian Expression
Growth in bacteria
  Bacterial resistance: Ampicillin, 100 μg/mL
  Growth temperature: 37°C
  Growth strain: DH5alpha
  Copy number: Unknown
Gene/Insert
  Gene/Insert name: protein tyrosine kinase (alt names: FAK; PTK2)
  Species: M. musculus (mouse)
  Promoter: CMV
  Tag / fusion protein: GFP (N terminal on backbone)
  Cloning method: Restriction Enzyme; 5′ cloning site BamHI (not destroyed); 3′ cloning site XbaI (not destroyed)
  Sequencing primers: 5′ GFP FW (AAAGACCCCAACGAGAAGCG); 3′ GFP ASO (TTGTAACCATTATAAGCTGC)
Terms and licenses: Academic/Nonprofit Terms; Industry Terms: Not Available to Industry
Depositor comments: Fluorophore encoded by this plasmid is ABB59962.1 with G66A.
How to cite: pGFP FAK was a gift from Kenneth Yamada (Addgene plasmid # 50515 ; http://n2t.net/addgene:50515 ; RRID:Addgene_50515)
