>Addgene plasmid #50515 | pGFP FAK | depositor partial sequence | sequence record 75447 | insert only
ATGGCAGCTGCTTATCTTGACCCAAACTTGAATCACACACCAAGTTCGAGTACTAAGACTCACCTGGGTA
CTGGCATGGAACGGTCCCCTGGTGCAATGGAACGAGTATTAAAGGTCTTTCATCATTTTGAAAGCAGTAG
TGAGCCAACCACCTGGGCCAGTATTATCAGGCATGGAGATGCTACTGATGTCAGGGGCATCATTCAGAAG
ATAGTGGACAGTCACAAAGTAAAGCACGTGGCCTGCTATGGATTTCGCCTCAGTCACCTGCGATCGGAGG
AGGTGCACTGGCTGCACGTGGACATGGGTGTCTCCAGTGTGAGGGAGAAATATGAACTCGCCCACCCACC
AGAGGAGTGGAAATATGAGTTGAGAATTCGTTACTTGCCAAAAGGATTTCTAAACCAGTTTACTGAAGAT
AAGCCAACATTGAATTTCTTCTATCAACAGGTGAAGAGTGACTACATGCAAGAAATAGCTGATCAAGTAG
ACCAAGAAATAGCTTTGAAGTTGGGTTGTTTGGAAATTAGGCGATCCTATTGGGAGATGAGGGGTAATGC
CCTAGAGAAGAAGTCCAACTATGAAGTATTAGAAAAAGATGTTGGTTTAAAGCGATTTTTTCCTAAGAGT
TTACTGGATTCTGTCAAGGCCAAAACACTAAGAAAGCTGATCCAGCAAACATTCAGGCAGTTTGCCAACC
TTAATAGAGAAGAAAGCATCCTGAAATTCTTTGAGATTCTTTCTCCTGTGTACAGATTTGACAAAGAGTG
CTTCAAGTGTGCCCTTGGGTCAAGTTGGATCATTTCTGTGGAATTGGCAATCGGCCCAGAAGAAGGGATC
AGTTACCTGACAGACAAAGGCTGCAATCCCACACACCTAGCAGACTTTAACCAAGTGCAGACCATCCAGT
ACTCAAACAGTGAAGACAAAGACAGGAAAGGAATGCTACAACTCAAAATCGCTGGTGCTCCTGAGCCTCT
GACCGTGACGGCACCATCCCTAACCATTGCCGAGAACATGGCCGACCTGATTGATGGATACTGCCGGCTG
GTGAATGGAGCCACACAATCTTTCATCATCAGACCCCAGAAAGAAGGTGAACGGGCGTTGCCATCAATAC
CAAAGTTGGCCAACAGTGAAAAGCAAGGCATGCGGACACATGCAGTCTCTGTGTCAGAGACAGATGACTA
TGCAGAGATCATCGATGAGGAAGACACATACACCATGCCCTCGACCAGGGATTATGAGATTCAGAGAGAA
AGAATAGAACTTGGACGCTGTATTGGAGAAGGTCAGTTTGGAGATGTACATCAAGGCGTGTACCTGAGCC
CAGAGAATCCAGCTTTGGCTGTTGCAATCAAAACATGTAAAAACTGTACTTCGGACAGCGTGAGAGAGAA
GTTCCTTCAAGAAGCCTTAACAATGCGTCAGTTTGACCATCCTCACATCGTGAAGCTGATTGGAGTCATT
ACAGAGAACCCTGTCTGGATAATCATGGAGTTGTGCACACTTGGAGAGCTGAGGTCATTTTTGCAAGTAA
GAAAATACAGCTTGGACCTGGCATCTTTGATATTATATGCCTATCAGCTTAGTACAGCACTCGCGTATCT
GGAGAGCAAAAGATTTGTTCACAGGGACATTGCTGCTCGGAATGTTCTGGTGTCTTCAAATGATTGTGTA
AAATTGGGAGACTTTGGATTATCTCGATATATGGAAGACAGTACTTACTATAAAGCTTCCAAAGGAAAAT
TACCTATTAAATGGATGGCTCCAGAGTCAATCAATTTTCGACGTTTTACCTCAGCTAGTGACGTGTGGAT
GTTTGGTGTGTGTATGTGGGAGATACTGATGCATGGCGTGAAGCCTTTTCAAGGAGTGAAGAACAATGAT
GTGATCGGTCGAATTGAAAATGGGGAAAGATTACCAATGCCTCCAAATTGTCCTCCCACCCTCTACAGCC
TTATGACGAAATGTTGGGCCTATGACCCCAGCAGGCGGCCCAGGTTTACTGAACTAAAAGCTCAGCTCAG
CACAATCCTGGAGGAGGAGAAGGTGCAGCAAGAAGAACGGATGAGGATGGAATCCAGAAGACAGGCTACC
GTGTCCTGGGACTCTGGAGGGTCTGATGAAGCACCACCCAAGCCCAGCAGACCTGGTTATCCTAGCCCGA
GATCCAGTGAAGGATTTTATCCCAGCCCACAGCACATGGTCCAGACCAATCACTACCAGGTCTCTGGCTA
CCCGGGTTCCCATGGAATCCCAGCCATGGCTGGCAGCATTTACCAAGGTCAGGCATCTCTTCTGGACCAG
ACAGAATTGTGGAATCACAGACCTCAGGAGATGTCCATGTGGCAGCCCAGTGTGGAGGATTCGGCAGCTT
TGGACCTTCGAGGGATGGGACAGGTGCTTCCCCCTCACCTGATGGAAGAGCGGCTAATCCGACAGCAGCA
GGAAATGGAAGAAGACCAGCGCTGGCTGGAGAAGGAAGAGCGATTCCTGAAACCTGATGTGAGGCTCTCT
CGAGGCAGCATCGACAGGGAAGACGGGAGTTTTCAGGGTCCGACTGGAAACCAACACATCTATCAGCCTG
TGGGGAAGCCAGATCCTGCAGCTCCACCAAAGAAACCTCCTCGCCCTGGAGCACCTGGCCACCTAAGCAA
CCTGTCCAGCATCAGCAGCCCTGCAGACAGCTACAATGAGGGTGTCAAGCTTCAGCCCCAGGAAATCAGC
CCCCCTCCCACTGCCAACCTTGACCGGTCCAATGACAAGGTATATGAGAATGTGACAGGCCTAGTGAAGG
CTGTCATCGAGATGTCCAGCAAAATCCAGCCAGCTCCTCCAGAAGAGTACGTCCCTATGGTGAAGGAAGT
TGGCCTGGCCCTGCGGACCTTACTAGCCACGGTGGATGAGACCATTCCTGCTCTTCCAGCCAGCACTCAT
CGAGAGATCGAGATGGCACAGAAGCTGCTGAACTCCGACTTAGGCGAGCTCATCAGCAAGATGAAGCTGG
CGCAGCAGTACGTCATGACCAGCCTGCAGCAGGAGTATAAGAAGCAGATGCTGACAGCTGCTCACGCCCT
GGCTGTGGATGCCAAGAACCTACTTGATGTTATTGATCAAGCAAGACTGAAAATGCTAGGGCAGACACGG
CCACACTGA
