>Addgene plasmid #50515 | pGFP FAK | addgene partial sequence | sequence record 78030 | EGFP-C 5'-CATGGTCCTGCTGGAGTTCGTG-3'
TGGACGAGCTGTACAAGGGAGGCGGATCCACCATGTACGACGTTCCTGATTACGCTAGCCTCCCGAGATC
CGGTATGGCAGCTGCTTATCTTGACCCAAACTTGAATCACACACCAAGTTCGAGTACTAAGACTCACCTG
GGTACTGGCATGGAACGGTCCCCTGGTGCAATGGAACGAGTATTAAAGGTCTTTCATCATTTTGAAAGCA
GTAGTGAGCCAACCACCTGGGCCAGTATTATCAGGCATGGAGATGCTACTGATGTCAGGGGCATCATTCA
GAAGATAGTGGACAGTCACAAAGTAAAGCACGTGGCCTGCTATGGATTTCGCCTCAGTCACCTGCGATCG
GAGGAGGTGCACTGGCTGCACGTGGACATGGGTGTCTCCAGTGTGAGGGAGAAATATGAACTCGCCCACC
CACCAGAGGAGTGGAAATATGAGTTGAGAATTCGTTACTTGCCAAAAGGATTTCTAAACCAGTTTACTGA
AGATAAGCCAACATTGAATTTCTTCTATCAACAGGTGAAGAGTGACTACATGCAAGAAATAGCTGATCAA
GTAGACCAAGAAATAGCTTTGAAGTTGGGTTGTTTGGAAATTAGGCGATCCTATTGGGAGATGAGGGGTA
ATGCCCTAGAGAAGAAGTCCAACTATGAAGTATTAGAAAAAGATGTTGGTTTAAAGCGATTTTTTCCTAA
GAGTTTACTGGATTCTGTCAAGGCCAAAACACTAAGAAAGCTGATCCAGCAAACATTCAGGCAGTTTGCC
AACCTTAATAGAGAAGAAAGCATCCTGAAATTCTTTGAGATTCTTTCTCCTGTGTACAGATTTGACAAAG
AGTGCTTCAAGTGTGCCCTTGGGTCAAGTTGGATCATTTCTGTGGAATTGGCAATCGGCCCAGAAGA
